Addgene plasmid #220475: pTrcHis_VectorA_short_speGpromoter_PA1472
Purpose: heterologous expression of PA1472 under endogenous speG E. coli promoter
Depositing lab: Emily Balskus. Depositing organization: Harvard University. Publication: A metabolomics pipeline highlights microbial metabolism in bloodstream infections. Mayers JR, Varon J, Zhou RR, Daniel-Ivad M, Beaulieu C, Bholse A, Glasser NR, Lichtenauer FM, Ng J, Vera MP, Huttenhower C, Perrella MA, Clish CB, Zhao SD, Baron RM, Balskus EP. Cell. 2024 Jun 11:S0092-8674(24)00579-8. doi: 10.1016/j.cell.2024.05.035. PubMed 38885650.
Backbone
  Vector backbone: pTrcHis A
  Vector type: Bacterial Expression
Growth in bacteria
  Bacterial resistance: Ampicillin, 100 μg/mL
  Growth temperature: 37°C
  Growth strain: DH5alpha
  Copy number: High Copy
Gene/Insert
  Gene/Insert name: PA1472
  Species: P. aeruginosa
  Mutation: none
  Cloning method: Gibson Cloning
Terms and licenses: Academic/Nonprofit Terms; Industry Terms: Not Available to Industry
How to cite: pTrcHis_VectorA_short_speGpromoter_PA1472 was a gift from Emily Balskus (Addgene plasmid # 220475 ; http://n2t.net/addgene:220475 ; RRID:Addgene_220475)
