[The description below was written by a language model from this plasmid's Addgene catalogue record and pLannotate feature annotations shown in this document.]
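Description:
pTrcHis_VectorA_short_speGpromoter_PA1472 is a bacterial expression plasmid built on a shortened derivative of the pTrcHis A backbone, made to express the Pseudomonas aeruginosa gene PA1472 heterologously under the endogenous E. coli speG promoter rather than an inducible vector promoter. The unmutated insert was introduced by Gibson assembly. The sequenced plasmid is 3,290 nt. It is maintained at high copy through a ColE1/pMB1-type origin and selected with ampicillin via the β-lactamase gene and its own bla promoter. A small fragment of the pBR322 basis-of-mobility region also remains.

The automated feature table does not label PA1472 or the speG promoter. Instead, it annotates an E. coli ynfB coding sequence near the start of the record. This presumably reflects the E. coli genomic segment carried in to supply native speG upstream regulatory sequence, although the record does not state this. The unannotated stretch between that feature and the rrnB T1 and T2 terminators is where the PA1472 coding sequence would be expected to lie, with the tandem terminators stopping transcription before the resistance cassette. No trc promoter, lac operator, lacI gene or polyhistidine tag is annotated, which fits the "short" designation and suggests these standard pTrcHis elements were removed. The record does not say whether the expressed protein carries any tag.

The stated purpose is expression of PA1472 from a native E. coli promoter. The associated publication concerns microbial metabolism in bloodstream infections, so the plasmid probably served to test the gene's metabolic function in an E. coli host. The record gives no further detail on the function of PA1472.
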