Features (pLannotate 1.2.2; 7 found; start..end, strand, type, name):
     14..352     +  CDS            ynfB: YNFB_ECOLI - Experimental evidence at protein level: Swiss-Prot protein existence level 1. From Escherichia coli (strain K12).
   1004..1090    +  terminator     rrnB T1 terminator: Escherichia coli rrnB; transcription terminator T1 from the E. coli rrnB gene
   1182..1209    +  terminator     rrnB T2 terminator: transcription terminator T2 from the E. coli rrnB gene
   1228..1319    +  promoter       AmpR promoter: bla
   1320..2180    +  CDS            AmpR: β-lactamase; bla; confers resistance to ampicillin, carbenicillin, and related antibiotics
   2351..2939    +  rep_origin     ori: high-copy-number ColE1/pMB1/pBR322/pUC origin of replication
   3125..3144    -  misc_feature   bom (fragment): basis of mobility region from pBR322
>Addgene plasmid #220475 | pTrcHis_VectorA_short_speGpromoter_PA1472 | addgene full sequence | sequence record 437213 | Addgene NGS Result
CAGGGAATGAATTATGAAAATCACTCTCAGCAAACGAATCGGCCTGCTCGCTATTCTGCTGCCTTGCGCA
CTGGCATTGAGCACAACTGTTCATGCCGAAACTAACAAACTGGTGATTGAGTCTGGCGACAGTGCACAAA
GCCGCCAGCACGCCGCTATGGAAAAAGAGCAATGGAATGACACGCGCAATCTGCGCCAGAAAGTGAATAA
ACGCACTGAAAAAGAGTGGGATAAAGCCGACGCCGCTTTTGATAACCGCGATAAATGTGAGCAAAGCGCC
AACATCAATGCCTACTGGGAGCCCAATACTTTGCGCTGCCTGGACCGTCGAACTGGCCGCGTTATTACCC
CCTAACCTGTTATTGATTTAAGGAATGTAAGGACACGTTATGAACTTTGTTTTTCCGCATCCGCTGGATA
CACCGCGTCTGCGTCTGCGCACCTTTCGTGAAGAAGATGCAGCACCGCTGTTTGCAATGATGAGCGATCC
GGAAGTTATGCGTTATTGGAATACCCCTCCGTGGACCACACCGGCACAGGCACGTGAAGCAATTCTGCGT
GATAGCCAGGCACTGGTTGATGGTGAATATCTGAATCTGGCAATTGAACGTCGTGAAGATGGTCAGCTGC
TGGGTAGCTGTATTCTGTTTCATTTTGAAAAAGGTAGCCGTCGTGCAGAACTGGGTTATTGTCTGGCACG
TGCAGCACAAGGTCGTGGTTATATGGGTGAAGCACTGCGTCGTCTGCTGGCATTTGCATTTGATGAAATT
GATCTGAATCGTCTGGAAGCAGAAATCGATCCGCGTAATCGTCCGAGCGCAGCAAGCCTGGAACGTCTGG
GTTTTCGTCAAGAAGGCCTGCTGGCACAGCGTTGGATTGTTAGCGGTGAAGTTAGCGATAGCGCACTGTA
TGGACTGCTGGCAGAACATTGGCGTAATCGCTAACCGTAGCGCCGATGGTAGTGTGGGGTCTCCCCATGC
GAGAGTAGGGAACTGCCAGGCATCAAATAAAACGAAAGGCTCAGTCGAAAGACTGGGCCTTTCGTTTTAT
CTGTTGTTTGTCGGTGAACGCTCTCCTGAGTAGGACAAATCCGCCGGGAGCGGATTTGAACGTTGCGAAG
CAACGGCCCGGAGGGTGGCGGGCAGGACGCCCGCCATAAACTGCCAGGCATCAAATTAAGCAGAAGGCCA
TCCTGACGGATGGCCTTTTTGCGTTTCTACAAACTCTTTTGTTTATTTTTCTAAATACATTCAAATATGT
ATCCGCTCATGAGACAATAACCCTGATAAATGCTTCAATAATATTGAAAAAGGAAGAGTATGAGTATTCA
ACATTTCCGTGTCGCCCTTATTCCCTTTTTTGCGGCATTTTGCCTTCCTGTTTTTGCTCACCCAGAAACG
CTGGTGAAAGTAAAAGATGCTGAAGATCAGTTGGGTGCACGAGTGGGTTACATCGAACTGGATCTCAACA
GCGGTAAGATCCTTGAGAGTTTTCGCCCCGAAGAACGTTTTCCAATGATGAGCACTTTTAAAGTTCTGCT
ATGTGGCGCGGTATTATCCCGTGTTGACGCCGGGCAAGAGCAACTCGGTCGCCGCATACACTATTCTCAG
AATGACTTGGTTGAGTACTCACCAGTCACAGAAAAGCATCTTACGGATGGCATGACAGTAAGAGAATTAT
GCAGTGCTGCCATAACCATGAGTGATAACACTGCGGCCAACTTACTTCTGACAACGATCGGAGGACCGAA
GGAGCTAACCGCTTTTTTGCACAACATGGGGGATCATGTAACTCGCCTTGATCGTTGGGAACCGGAGCTG
AATGAAGCCATACCAAACGACGAGCGTGACACCACGATGCCTGTAGCAATGGCAACAACGTTGCGCAAAC
TATTAACTGGCGAACTACTTACTCTAGCTTCCCGGCAACAATTAATAGACTGGATGGAGGCGGATAAAGT
TGCAGGACCACTTCTGCGCTCGGCCCTTCCGGCTGGCTGGTTTATTGCTGATAAATCTGGAGCCGGTGAG
CGTGGGTCTCGCGGTATCATTGCAGCACTGGGGCCAGATGGTAAGCCCTCCCGTATCGTAGTTATCTACA
CGACGGGGAGTCAGGCAACTATGGATGAACGAAATAGACAGATCGCTGAGATAGGTGCCTCACTGATTAA
GCATTGGTAACTGTCAGACCAAGTTTACTCATATATACTTTAGATTGATTTAAAACTTCATTTTTAATTT
AAAAGGATCTAGGTGAAGATCCTTTTTGATAATCTCATGACCAAAATCCCTTAACGTGAGTTTTCGTTCC
ACTGAGCGTCAGACCCCGTAGAAAAGATCAAAGGATCTTCTTGAGATCCTTTTTTTCTGCGCGTAATCTG
CTGCTTGCAAACAAAAAAACCACCGCTACCAGCGGTGGTTTGTTTGCCGGATCAAGAGCTACCAACTCTT
TTTCCGAAGGTAACTGGCTTCAGCAGAGCGCAGATACCAAATACTGTCCTTCTAGTGTAGCCGTAGTTAG
GCCACCACTTCAAGAACTCTGTAGCACCGCCTACATACCTCGCTCTGCTAATCCTGTTACCAGTGGCTGC
TGCCAGTGGCGATAAGTCGTGTCTTACCGGGTTGGACTCAAGACGATAGTTACCGGATAAGGCGCAGCGG
TCGGGCTGAACGGGGGGTTCGTGCACACAGCCCAGCTTGGAGCGAACGACCTACACCGAACTGAGATACC
TACAGCGTGAGCTATGAGAAAGCGCCACGCTTCCCGAAGGGAGAAAGGCGGACAGGTATCCGGTAAGCGG
CAGGGTCGGAACAGGAGAGCGCACGAGGGAGCTTCCAGGGGGAAACGCCTGGTATCTTTATAGTCCTGTC
GGGTTTCGCCACCTCTGACTTGAGCGTCGATTTTTGTGATGCTCGTCAGGGGGGCGGAGCCTATGGAAAA
ACGCCAGCAACGCGGCCTTTTTACGGTTCCTGGCCTTTTGCTGGCCTTTTGCTCACATGTTCTTTCCTGC
GTTATCCCCTGATTCTGTGGATAACCGTATTACCGCCTTTGAGTGAGCTGATACCGCTCGCCGCAGCCGA
ACGACCGAGCGCAGCGAGTCAGTGAGCGAGGAAGCGGAAGAGCGCCTGATGCGGTATTTTCTCCAAAATA
GTAACGTTGTTTTAATCATCTTTGTCTCTTATTGACATCATGTATAGTTATAGGGCGACATAATATCATC
AATATAAACACCCTCCTGGTACGTTTTGCGTCCGCAGTGGATGGTGTAGAATCACCTTTAATCATTCATA
